>Addgene plasmid #82164 | pDONR223_SNAI1_WT | addgene full sequence | sequence record 163803 | Addgene NGS result
GGCAGTTCCCTACTCTCGCGTTAACGCTAGCATGGATGTTTTCCCAGTCACGACGTTGTAAAACGACGGC
CAGTCTTAAGCTCGGGCCCCAAATAATGATTTTATTTTGACTGATAGTGACCTGTTCGTTGCAACAAATT
GATGAGCAATGCTTTTTTATAATGCCAACTTTGTACAAAAAAGTTGGCACCATGCCGCGCTCTTTCCTCG
TCAGGAAGCCCTCCGACCCCAATCGGAAGCCTAACTACAGCGAGCTGCAGGACTCTAATCCAGAGTTTAC
CTTCCAGCAGCCCTACGACCAGGCCCACCTGCTGGCAGCCATCCCACCTCCGGAGATCCTCAACCCCACC
GCCTCGCTGCCAATGCTCATCTGGGACTCTGTCCTGGCGCCCCAAGCCCAGCCAATTGCCTGGGCCTCCC
TTCGGCTCCAGGAGAGTCCCAGGGTGGCAGAGCTGACCTCCCTGTCAGATGAGGACAGTGGGAAAGGCTC
CCAGCCCCCCAGCCCACCCTCACCGGCTCCTTCGTCCTTCTCCTCTACTTCAGTCTCTTCCTTGGAGGCC
GAGGCCTATGCTGCCTTCCCAGGCTTGGGCCAAGTGCCCAAGCAGCTGGCCCAGCTCTCTGAGGCCAAGG
ATCTCCAGGCTCGAAAGGCCTTCAACTGCAAATACTGCAACAAGGAATACCTCAGCCTGGGTGCCCTCAA
GATGCACATCCGAAGCCACACGCTGCCCTGCGTCTGCGGAACCTGCGGGAAGGCCTTCTCTAGGCCCTGG
CTGCTACAAGGCCATGTCCGGACCCACACTGGCGAGAAGCCCTTCTCCTGTCCCCACTGCAGCCGTGCCT
TCGCTGACCGCTCCAACCTGCGGGCCCACCTCCAGACCCACTCAGATGTCAAGAAGTACCAGTGCCAGGC
GTGTGCTCGGACCTTCTCCCGAATGTCCCTGCTCCACAAGCACCAAGAGTCCGGCTGCTCAGGATGTCCC
CGCTGATTGCCAACTTTCTTGTACAAAGTTGGCATTATAAGAAAGCATTGCTTATCAATTTGTTGCAACG
AACAGGTCACTATCAGTCAAAATAAAATCATTATTTGCCATCCAGCTGATATCCCCTATAGTGAGTCGTA
TTACATGGTCATAGCTGTTTCCTGGCAGCTCTGGCCCGTGTCTCAAAATCTCTGATGTTACATTGCACAA
GATAAAAATATATCATCATGCCTCCTCTAGACCAGCCAGGACAGAAATGCCTCGACTTCGCTGCTACCCA
AGGTTGCCGGGTGACGCACACCGTGGAAACGGATGAAGGCACGAACCCAGTGGACATAAGCCTGTTCGGT
TCGTAAGCTGTAATGCAAGTAGCGTATGCGCTCACGCAACTGGTCCAGAACCTTGACCGAACGCAGCGGT
GGTAACGGCGCAGTGGCGGTTTTCATGGCTTGTTATGACTGTTTTTTTGGGGTACAGTCTATGCCTCGGG
CATCCAAGCAGCAAGCGCGTTACGCCGTGGGTCGATGTTTGATGTTATGGAGCAGCAACGATGTTACGCA
GCAGGGCAGTCGCCCTAAAACAAAGTTAAACATTATGAGGGAAGCGGTGATCGCCGAAGTATCGACTCAA
CTATCAGAGGTAGTTGGCGTCATCGAGCGCCATCTCGAACCGACGTTGCTGGCCGTACATTTGTACGGCT
CCGCAGTGGATGGCGGCCTGAAGCCACACAGTGATATTGATTTGCTGGTTACGGTGACCGTAAGGCTTGA
TGAAACAACGCGGCGAGCTTTGATCAACGACCTTTTGGAAACTTCGGCTTCCCCTGGAGAGAGCGAGATT
CTCCGCGCTGTAGAAGTCACCATTGTTGTGCACGACGACATCATTCCGTGGCGTTATCCAGCTAAGCGCG
AACTGCAATTTGGAGAATGGCAGCGCAATGACATTCTTGCAGGTATCTTCGAGCCAGCCACGATCGACAT
TGATCTGGCTATCTTGCTGACAAAAGCAAGAGAACATAGCGTTGCCTTGGTAGGTCCAGCGGCGGAGGAA
CTCTTTGATCCGGTTCCTGAACAGGATCTATTTGAGGCGCTAAATGAAACCTTAACGCTATGGAACTCGC
CGCCCGACTGGGCTGGCGATGAGCGAAATGTAGTGCTTACGTTGTCCCGCATTTGGTACAGCGCAGTAAC
CGGCAAAATCGCGCCGAAGGATGTCGCTGCCGACTGGGCAATGGAGCGCCTGCCGGCCCAGTATCAGCCC
GTCATACTTGAAGCTAGACAGGCTTATCTTGGACAAGAAGAAGATCGCTTGGCCTCGCGCGCAGATCAGT
TGGAAGAATTTGTCCACTACGTGAAAGGCGAGATCACCAAGGTAGTCGGCAAATAACCCTCGAGCCACCC
ATGACCAAAATCCCTTAACGTGAGTTACGCGTCGTTCCACTGAGCGTCAGACCCCGTAGAAAAGATCAAA
GGATCTTCTTGAGATCCTTTTTTTCTGCGCGTAATCTGCTGCTTGCAAACAAAAAAACCACCGCTACCAG
CGGTGGTTTGTTTGCCGGATCAAGAGCTACCAACTCTTTTTCCGAAGGTAACTGGCTTCAGCAGAGCGCA
GATACCAAATACTGTTCTTCTAGTGTAGCCGTAGTTAGGCCACCACTTCAAGAACTCTGTAGCACCGCCT
ACATACCTCGCTCTGCTAATCCTGTTACCAGTGGCTGCTGCCAGTGGCGATAAGTCGTGTCTTACCGGGT
TGGACTCAAGACGATAGTTACCGGATAAGGCGCAGCGGTCGGGCTGAACGGGGGGTTCGTGCACACAGCC
CAGCTTGGAGCGAACGACCTACACCGAACTGAGATACCTACAGCGTGAGCTATGAGAAAGCGCCACGCTT
CCCGAAGGGAGAAAGGCGGACAGGTATCCGGTAAGCGGCAGGGTCGGAACAGGAGAGCGCACGAGGGAGC
TTCCAGGGGGAAACGCCTGGTATCTTTATAGTCCTGTCGGGTTTCGCCACCTCTGACTTGAGCGTCGATT
TTTGTGATGCTCGTCAGGGGGGCGGAGCCTATGGAAAAACGCCAGCAACGCGGCCTTTTTACGGTTCCTG
GCCTTTTGCTGGCCTTTTGCTCACATGTTCTTTCCTGCGTTATCCCCTGATTCTGTGGATAACCGTATTA
CCGCCTTTGAGTGAGCTGATACCGCTCGCCGCAGCCGAACGACCGAGCGCAGCGAGTCAGTGAGCGAGGA
AGCGGAAGAGCGCCCAATACGCAAACCGCCTCTCCCCGCGCGTTGGCCGATTCATTAATGCAGCTGGCAC
GACAGGTTTCCCGACTGGAAAGCGGGCAGTGAGCGCAACGCAATTAATACGCGTACCGCTAGCCAGGAAG
AGTTTGTAGAAACGCAAAAAGGCCATCCGTCAGGATGGCCTTCTGCTTAGTTTGATGCCTGGCAGTTTAT
GGCGGGCGTCCTGCCCGCCACCCTCCGGGCCGTTGCTTCACAACGTTCAAATCCGCTCCCGGCGGATTTG
TCCTACTCAGGAGAGCGTTCACCGACAAACAACAGATAAAACGAAAGGCCCAGTCTTCCGACTGAGCCTT
TCGTTTTATTTGATGCCT
Features (pLannotate 1.2.2; 12 found; start..end, strand, type, name):
     38..74      -  CDS            lacZα (fragment): LacZα fragment of β-galactosidase; lacZ fragment
     91..186     +  protein_bind   attL3: mutant version of attL; recombination site for the Gateway® LR reaction LR Clonase™
    192..983     +  CDS            SNAI1: SNAI1_HUMAN - Also known as SNAH. Experimental evidence at protein level: Swiss-Prot protein existence level 1. Involved in induction of the epithelial to mesenchymal transition (EMT), formation and maintenance of embryonic mesoderm, growth arrest, survival and cell migration. Binds to 3 E-boxes of the E-cadherin/CDH1 gene promoter and to the promoters of CLDN7 and KRT8 and, in association with histone demethylase KDM1A which it recruits to the promoters, causes a decrease in dimethylated H3K4 levels and represses transcription (PubMed:20389281, PubMed:20562920). The N- terminal SNAG domain co
    991..1086    -  protein_bind   attL3: mutant version of attL; recombination site for the Gateway® LR reaction LR Clonase™
   1105..1123    -  promoter       T7 promoter: promoter for bacteriophage T7 RNA polymerase
   1313..1336    +  promoter       Pc promoter (fragment): intI1 (promoter lies within the coding sequence); class 1 integron promoter
   1512..1568    +  CDS            GmR (fragment): gentamycin acetyltransferase; aacC1; confers resistance to gentamycin
   1575..2366    +  CDS            SmR: aminoglycoside adenylyltransferase (Murphy, 1985); aadA; confers resistance to spectinomycin and streptomycin
   2459..3047    +  rep_origin     ori: high-copy-number ColE1/pMB1/pBR322/pUC origin of replication
   3230..3322    +  CDS            lacI (fragment): lac repressor; lacI; The lac repressor binds to the lac operator to inhibit transcription in E. coli. This inhibition can be relieved by adding lactose or isopropyl-β-D-thiogalactopyranoside (IPTG).
   3377..3404    -  terminator     rrnB T2 terminator: transcription terminator T2 from the E. coli rrnB gene
   3536..3579    +  terminator     rrnB T1 terminator: Escherichia coli rrnB; transcription terminator T1 from the E. coli rrnB gene
