[The description below was written by a language model from this plasmid's Addgene catalogue record and pLannotate feature annotations shown in this document.]
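Description:
pDONR223_SNAI1_WT is a Gateway entry clone built on the Invitrogen pDONR223 backbone and carrying the wild-type human SNAI1 open reading frame. It is propagated in E. coli as a high-copy plasmid from a ColE1/pUC-type origin and selected with spectinomycin through the aadA (SmR) aminoglycoside adenylyltransferase gene. In the annotated sequence this gene sits downstream of a class 1 integron Pc promoter fragment and a remnant of a gentamicin acetyltransferase gene. Short lacZα and lacI fragments and the rrnB T1 and T2 terminators are backbone remnants, the terminators serving to insulate the cloning region from read-through transcription.

The roughly 0.8 kb SNAI1 coding sequence is flanked on both sides by attL recombination sites. The annotation software labels both as attL3, which is probably its closest match to the attL variants in this backbone rather than a true identical pair. These sites allow an LR Clonase reaction to move the ORF into any compatible destination vector. The clone is in the "closed" configuration, meaning a stop codon immediately follows the insert, so it suits native or N-terminally tagged expression but not C-terminal fusions. The record lists no promoter for the insert. The only nearby promoter is a T7 promoter beyond the 3′ attL site, oriented back toward the insert on the antisense strand, so the plasmid is a shuttle and archival clone rather than an expression vector.

SNAI1 encodes the Snail zinc-finger transcriptional repressor, which represses E-cadherin and drives epithelial-to-mesenchymal transition. The construct belongs to the Target Accelerator Plasmid Collection, where it serves as the wild-type reference for functional studies of cancer-associated alleles.
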