Addgene plasmid #82164: pDONR223_SNAI1_WT
Purpose: Gateway Donor vector containing SNAI1 , part of the Target Accelerator Plasmid Collection.
Depositing lab: Jesse Boehm & William Hahn & David Root. Depositing organization: Broad Institute. Publication: Systematic Functional Interrogation of Rare Cancer Variants Identifies Oncogenic Alleles. Kim E, Ilic N, Shrestha Y, Zou L, Kamburov A, Zhu C, Yang X, Lubonja R, Tran N, Nguyen C, Lawrence MS, Piccioni F, Bagul M, Doench JG, Chouinard CR, Wu X, Hogstrom L, Natoli T, Tamayo P, Horn H, Corsello SM, Lage K, Root DE, Subramanian A, Golub TR, Getz G, Boehm JS, Hahn WC. Cancer Discov. 2016 Jul;6(7):714-26. doi: 10.1158/2159-8290.CD-16-0160. Epub 2016 May 4. PubMed 27147599.
Backbone
  Vector backbone: pDONR223
  Backbone manufacturer: Invitrogen
  Backbone size w/o insert (bp): 2790
  Vector type: Gateway Entry vector
Growth in bacteria
  Bacterial resistance: Spectinomycin, 50 μg/mL
  Growth temperature: 37°C
  Growth strain: DH5alpha
  Copy number: High Copy
Gene/Insert
  Gene/Insert name: SNAI1
  Species: H. sapiens (human)
  Mutation: WT
  GenBank ID: NM_005985.3
  Entrez Gene: SNAI1 (a.k.a. SLUGH2, SNA, SNAH, SNAIL, SNAIL1, dJ710H13.1)
  Promoter: None
  Cloning method: Gateway Cloning
  Sequencing primers: 5′ M13pUC-fwd; 3′ M13-Rev
Terms and licenses: Academic/Nonprofit Terms; Industry Terms: Not Available to Industry
Depositor comments: Closed state: stop codon immediately follows insert Supporting reference: Systematic morphological profiling of human gene and allele function via Cell Painting. Rohban MH, et al. Elife. 2017, Mar 18;6. pii: e24060. PubMed PMID 28315521
How to cite: pDONR223_SNAI1_WT was a gift from Jesse Boehm & William Hahn & David Root (Addgene plasmid # 82164 ; http://n2t.net/addgene:82164 ; RRID:Addgene_82164)
