>Addgene plasmid #82164 | pDONR223_SNAI1_WT | depositor partial sequence | sequence record 155535 | Insert sequence
ATGCCGCGCTCTTTCCTCGTCAGGAAGCCCTCCGACCCCAATCGGAAGCCTAACTACAGCGAGCTGCAGG
ACTCTAATCCAGAGTTTACCTTCCAGCAGCCCTACGACCAGGCCCACCTGCTGGCAGCCATCCCACCTCC
GGAGATCCTCAACCCCACCGCCTCGCTGCCAATGCTCATCTGGGACTCTGTCCTGGCGCCCCAAGCCCAG
CCAATTGCCTGGGCCTCCCTTTCGGCTCCAGGAGAGTCCCAGGGTGGCAGAGCTGACCTCCCTGTCAGAT
GAGGACAGTGGGAAAGGCTCCCAGCCCCCCAGCCCACCCTCACCGGCTCCTTCGTCCTTCTCCTCTACTT
CAGTCTCTTCCTTGGAGGCCGAGGCCTATGCTGCCTTCCCAGGCTTGGGCCAAGTGCCCAAGCAGCTGGC
CCAGCTCTCTGAGGCCAAGGATCTCCAGGCTCGAAAGGCCTTCAACTGCAAATACTGCAACAAGGAATAC
CTCAGCCTGGGTGCCCTCAAGATGCACATCCGAAGCCACACGCTGCCCTGCGTCTGCGGAACCTGCGGGA
AGGCCTTCTCTAGGCCCTGGCTGCTACAAGGCCATGTCCGGACCCACACTGGCGAGAAGCCCTTCTCCTG
TCCCCACTGCAGCCGTGCCTTCGCTGACCGCTCCAACCTGCGGGCCCACCTCCAGACCCACTCAGATGTC
AAGAAGTACCAGTGCCAGGCGTGTGCTCGGACCTTCTCCCGAATGTCCCTGCTCCACAAGCACCAAGAGT
CCGGCTGCTCAGGATGTCCCCGC
